Addgene plasmid #127460: EGFP-MCPIP1
Purpose: Expressing EGFP-MCPIP1 fusion protein in mammalian cells
Depositing lab: Mingui Fu. Publication: MCP-induced protein 1 deubiquitinates TRAF proteins and negatively regulates JNK and NF-kappaB signaling. Liang J, Saad Y, Lei T, Wang J, Qi D, Yang Q, Kolattukudy PE, Fu M. J Exp Med. 2010 Dec 20;207(13):2959-73. doi: 10.1084/jem.20092641. Epub 2010 Nov 29. PubMed 21115689.
Backbone
  Vector backbone: pEGFP/N1
  Backbone size w/o insert (bp): 4700
  Total vector size (bp): 6479
  Vector type: Mammalian Expression
Growth in bacteria
  Bacterial resistance: Kanamycin, 50 μg/mL
  Growth temperature: 37°C
  Growth strain: DH5alpha
  Copy number: High Copy
Gene/Insert
  Gene/Insert name: MCPIP1 (alt name: ZC3H12A)
  Species: H. sapiens (human)
  Insert size (bp): 1797
  GenBank ID: NM_001323550
  Entrez Gene: ZC3H12A (a.k.a. MCPIP, MCPIP-1, MCPIP1, Reg1, dJ423B22.1)
  Promoter: CMV
  Tag / fusion protein: GFP (N terminal on backbone)
  Cloning method: Restriction Enzyme; 5′ cloning site ECoRI (unknown if destroyed); 3′ cloning site BamH1 (unknown if destroyed)
  Sequencing primers: 5′ unknown; 3′ Unknown
Terms and licenses: Academic/Nonprofit Terms; Industry Terms: Not Available to Industry
How to cite: EGFP-MCPIP1 was a gift from Mingui Fu (Addgene plasmid # 127460 ; http://n2t.net/addgene:127460 ; RRID:Addgene_127460)
