[The description below was written by a language model from this plasmid's Addgene catalogue record and pLannotate feature annotations shown in this document.]
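Description:
EGFP-MCPIP1 is a mammalian expression plasmid built on the pEGFP-N1 backbone that drives production of a fusion between human MCPIP1 (ZC3H12A, also called Regnase-1) and enhanced GFP. The roughly 1.8 kb ZC3H12A coding sequence was inserted by restriction cloning between EcoRI and BamHI sites of the multiple cloning site, downstream of the human cytomegalovirus immediate-early enhancer and promoter, and transcription ends at an SV40 polyadenylation signal. The catalogue entry lists GFP as an N-terminal tag. However, the annotated full sequence places the ZC3H12A open reading frame upstream of EGFP, as expected for an N1-type vector, so in the sequenced plasmid EGFP appears to sit at the C-terminus of MCPIP1 despite the construct's name. The sequenced record is also about 30 nt longer than the stated total size.

The plasmid is propagated in E. coli through a high-copy ColE1/pUC-type origin and also carries an f1 origin for single-stranded DNA production. A single Tn5 aminoglycoside phosphotransferase (NeoR/KanR) cassette serves both hosts. A bacterial bla-type promoter provides kanamycin resistance in bacteria. The SV40 enhancer/early promoter, paired with an HSV TK polyadenylation signal, allows G418 selection of stably transfected mammalian cells. The short large T antigen, ble and bGH poly(A) fragments in the annotation are most likely partial matches to backbone sequence rather than functional elements.

The stated purpose is to express the fluorescent MCPIP1 fusion in mammalian cells. This lets the protein be visualised and followed in transfected cells, and the associated work concerns MCPIP1's role in deubiquitinating TRAF proteins and negatively regulating JNK and NF-κB signalling.
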