Features (pLannotate 1.2.2; 15 found; start..end, strand, type, name):
     61..364     +  enhancer       CMV enhancer: human cytomegalovirus immediate early enhancer
    365..568     +  promoter       CMV promoter: human cytomegalovirus (CMV) immediate early promoter
    591..634     +  misc_feature   MCS (fragment): multiple cloning site
    637..2433    +  CDS            ZC3H12A: ZC12A_HUMAN - Also known as MCPIP From Homo sapiens (Human).
   2455..3174    +  CDS            EGFP: the original enhanced GFP (Yang et al., 1996) mammalian codon-optimized
   3191..3274    +  CDS            large T antigen (fragment): large T antigen from SV40 (simian virus 40)
   3297..3418    +  polyA_signal   SV40 poly(A) signal: SV40 polyadenylation signal
   3452..3880    -  rep_origin     f1 ori (sequence partly withheld): f1 bacteriophage origin of replication; arrow indicates direction of (+) strand synthesis
   3907..4011    +  promoter       AmpR promoter: bla
   4013..4370    +  promoter       SV40 promoter: SV40 enhancer and early promoter
   4405..5199    +  CDS            NeoR/KanR: aminoglycoside phosphotransferase from Tn5; aph(3')-II (or nptII); confers resistance to neomycin, kanamycin, and G418 (Geneticin®)
   5220..5372    +  CDS            ble (fragment): BLE_KLEPN - Experimental evidence at protein level: Swiss-Prot protein existence level 1. Binding protein with a strong affinity to the bleomycin family of antibiotics. Binds to CL990; an antimitotic-antibiotic compound. From Klebsiella pneumoniae.
   5431..5478    +  polyA_signal   HSV TK poly(A) signal: herpes simplex virus thymidine kinase polyadenylation signal (Cole and Stacy, 1985)
   5569..5585    -  polyA_signal   bGH poly(A) signal (fragment): bovine growth hormone polyadenylation signal
   5807..6395    +  rep_origin     ori: high-copy-number ColE1/pMB1/pBR322/pUC origin of replication
>Addgene plasmid #127460 | EGFP-MCPIP1 | addgene full sequence | sequence record 254034 | Addgene NGS Result
TAGTTATTAATAGTAATCAATTACGGGGTCATTAGTTCATAGCCCATATATGGAGTTCCGCGTTACATAA
CTTACGGTAAATGGCCCGCCTGGCTGACCGCCCAACGACCCCCGCCCATTGACGTCAATAATGACGTATG
TTCCCATAGTAACGCCAATAGGGACTTTCCATTGACGTCAATGGGTGGAGTATTTACGGTAAACTGCCCA
CTTGGCAGTACATCAAGTGTATCATATGCCAAGTACGCCCCCTATTGACGTCAATGACGGTAAATGGCCC
GCCTGGCATTATGCCCAGTACATGACCTTATGGGACTTTCCTACTTGGCAGTACATCTACGTATTAGTCA
TCGCTATTACCATGGTGATGCGGTTTTGGCAGTACATCAATGGGCGTGGATAGCGGTTTGACTCACGGGG
ATTTCCAAGTCTCCACCCCATTGACGTCAATGGGAGTTTGTTTTGGCACCAAAATCAACGGGACTTTCCA
AAATGTCGTAACAACTCCGCCCCATTGACGCAAATGGGCGGTAGGCGTGTACGGTGGGAGGTCTATATAA
GCAGAGCTGGTTTAGTGAACCGTCAGATCCGCTAGCGCTACCGGACTCAGATCTCGAGCTCAAGCTTCGA
ATTCAAATGAGTGGCCCCTGTGGAGAGAAGCCTGTCCTGGAAGCCAGCCCCACCATGAGTCTGTGGGAAT
TTGAGGACAGCCACAGCCGTCAGGGCACCCCAAGGCCGGGTCAAGAGCTGGCCGCTGAGGAGGCCTCGGC
CCTGGAACTGCAGATGAAGGTGGACTTCTTCCGGAAGCTGGGCTATTCATCCACGGAGATCCACAGCGTC
CTGCAGAAGCTGGGCGTCCAGGCAGACACCAACACGGTGCTGGGTGAGCTGGTGAAACACGGGACAGCCA
CCGAGCGGGAGCGCCAGACCTCACCGGACCCCTGCCCTCAGCTCCCTCTAGTCCCGCGGGGTGGTGGCAC
CCCTAAGGCTCCCAACCTGGAGCCTCCACTCCCAGAAGAGGAAAAGGAGGGCAGCGACCTGAGACCAGTG
GTCATCGATGGGAGCAACGTGGCCATGAGCCATGGGAACAAGGAGGTCTTCTCCTGCCGGGGCATCCTGC
TGGCAGTGAACTGGTTTCTGGAGCGGGGCCACACAGACATCACAGTGTTTGTGCCATCCTGGAGGAAGGA
GCAGCCTCGGCCCGACGTGCCCATCACAGACCAGCACATCCTGCGGGAACTGGAGAAGAAGAAGATCCTG
GTGTTCACACCATCACGACGCGTGGGTGGCAAGCGGGTGGTGTGCTATGACGACAGATTCATTGTGAAGC
TGGCCTACGAGTCTGACGGGATCGTGGTTTCCAACGACACATACCGTGACCTCCAAGGCGAGCGGCAGGA
GTGGAAGCGCTTCATCGAGGAGCGGCTGCTCATGTACTCCTTCGTCAATGACAAGTTTATGCCCCCTGAT
GACCCACTGGGCCGGCACGGGCCCAGCCTGGACAACTTCCTGCGTAAGAAGCCACTCACTTTGGAGCACA
GGAAGCAGCCGTGTCCCTATGGAAGGAAATGCACCTATGGGATCAAGTGCCGATTCTTCCACCCAGAGCG
GCCAAGCTGCCCCCAGCGCTCTGTGGCAGATGAGCTCCGTGCCAATGCTCTCCTCTCACCCCCCAGAGCC
CCAAGCAAGGACAAAAATGGCCGGCGGCCTTCACCTTCATCCCAGTCCAGCTCTCTGCTAACAGAGAGTG
AGCAGTGCAGCCTGGATGGGAAGAAGCTGGGGGCCCAGGCATCCCCAGGGTCCCGCCAAGAGGGTCTAAC
ACAGACCTATGCCCCATCAGGCAGGAGCCTCGCACCTAGCGGGGGCAGTGGCAGCAGCTTTGGGCCCACA
GACTGGCTCCCACAGACGCTGGACTCACTCCCGTACGTCTCCCAGGATTGCCTGGACTCGGGCATTGGCT
CCCTGGAGAGCCAGATGTCGGAACTTTGGGGGGTTCGAGGAGGAGGCCCTGGTGAGCCGGGCCCACCCCG
AGCCCCTTACACGGGCTACAGTCCCTATGGATCTGAGCTCCCAGCCACCGCAGCCTTCTCTGCCTTTGGC
CGGGCCATGGGTGCTGGCCACTTCAGTGTCCCTGCCGACTACCCACCCGCGCCCCCTGCCTTTCCACCTC
GAGAGTACTGGTCTGAACCATACCCACTGCCCCCACCCACATCAGTCCTTCAGGAGCCCCCAGTGCAGAG
CCCAGGGGCTGGCAGGAGCCCGTGGGGCAGGGCAGGCAGCCTGGCCAAGGAGCAGGCCAGCGTGTATACT
AAGCTGTGTGGTGTGTTTCCCCCGCACCTGGTGGAGGCTGTGATGGGGCGCTTCCCACAGCTCCTGGACC
CCCAGCAGCTGGCTGCCGAGATCCTCTCCTACAAGTCCCAGCACCCCAGTGAGGCGGATCCACCGGTCGC
CACCATGGTGAGCAAGGGCGAGGAGCTGTTCACCGGGGTGGTGCCCATCCTGGTCGAGCTGGACGGCGAC
GTAAACGGCCACAAGTTCAGCGTGTCCGGCGAGGGCGAGGGCGATGCCACCTACGGCAAGCTGACCCTGA
AGTTCATCTGCACCACCGGCAAGCTGCCCGTGCCCTGGCCCACCCTCGTGACCACCCTGACCTACGGCGT
GCAGTGCTTCAGCCGCTACCCCGACCACATGAAGCAGCACGACTTCTTCAAGTCCGCCATGCCCGAAGGC
TACGTCCAGGAGCGCACCATCTTCTTCAAGGACGACGGCAACTACAAGACCCGCGCCGAGGTGAAGTTCG
AGGGCGACACCCTGGTGAACCGCATCGAGCTGAAGGGCATCGACTTCAAGGAGGACGGCAACATCCTGGG
GCACAAGCTGGAGTACAACTACAACAGCCACAACGTCTATATCATGGCCGACAAGCAGAAGAACGGCATC
AAGGTGAACTTCAAGATCCGCCACAACATCGAGGACGGCAGCGTGCAGCTCGCCGACCACTACCAGCAGA
ACACCCCCATCGGCGACGGCCCCGTGCTGCTGCCCGACAACCACTACCTGAGCACCCAGTCCGCCCTGAG
CAAAGACCCCAACGAGAAGCGCGATCACATGGTCCTGCTGGAGTTCGTGACCGCCGCCGGGATCACTCTC
GGCATGGACGAGCTGTACAAGTAAAGCGGCCGCGACTCTAGATCATAATCAGCCATACCACATTTGTAGA
GGTTTTACTTGCTTTAAAAAACCTCCCACACCTCCCCCTGAACCTGAAACATAAAATGAATGCAATTGTT
GTTGTTAACTTGTTTATTGCAGCTTATAATGGTTACAAATAAAGCAATAGCATCACAAATTTCACAAATA
AAGCATTTTTTTCACTGCATTCTAGTTGTGGTTTGTCCAAACTCATCAATGTATCTTAAGGCGTAAATTG
TAAGCGTTAATATTTTGTTAAAATTCGCGTTAAATTTTTGTTAAATCAGCTCATTTTTTAACCAATAGGC
CGAAATCGGCAAAATCCCTTATAAATCAAAAGAATAGACCGAGATAGGGT
[37 nt withheld, positions 3551-3587]
AAAGAACGTGGACTCCAACGTCAAAGG
[49 nt withheld, positions 3615-3663]
T
[91 nt withheld, positions 3665-3755]
G
[124 nt withheld, positions 3757-3880]
CAGGTGGCACTTTTCGGGGAAATGTGCGCGGAACCCCTATTTGTTTATTTTTCTAAATACATTCAAATAT
GTATCCGCTCATGAGACAATAACCCTGATAAATGCTTCAATAATATTGAAAAAGGAAGAGTCCTGAGGCG
GAAAGAACCAGCTGTGGAATGTGTGTCAGTTAGGGTGTGGAAAGTCCCCAGGCTCCCCAGCAGGCAGAAG
TATGCAAAGCATGCATCTCAATTAGTCAGCAACCAGGTGTGGAAAGTCCCCAGGCTCCCCAGCAGGCAGA
AGTATGCAAAGCATGCATCTCAATTAGTCAGCAACCATAGTCCCGCCCCTAACTCCGCCCATCCCGCCCC
TAACTCCGCCCAGTTCCGCCCATTCTCCGCCCCATGGCTGACTAATTTTTTTTATTTATGCAGAGGCCGA
GGCCGCCTCGGCCTCTGAGCTATTCCAGAAGTAGTGAGGAGGCTTTTTTGGAGGCCTAGGCTTTTGCAAA
GATCGATCAAGAGACAGGATGAGGATCGTTTCGCATGATTGAACAAGATGGATTGCACGCAGGTTCTCCG
GCCGCTTGGGTGGAGAGGCTATTCGGCTATGACTGGGCACAACAGACAATCGGCTGCTCTGATGCCGCCG
TGTTCCGGCTGTCAGCGCAGGGGCGCCCGGTTCTTTTTGTCAAGACCGACCTGTCCGGTGCCCTGAATGA
ACTGCAAGACGAGGCAGCGCGGCTATCGTGGCTGGCCACGACGGGCGTTCCTTGCGCAGCTGTGCTCGAC
GTTGTCACTGAAGCGGGAAGGGACTGGCTGCTATTGGGCGAAGTGCCGGGGCAGGATCTCCTGTCATCTC
ACCTTGCTCCTGCCGAGAAAGTATCCATCATGGCTGATGCAATGCGGCGGCTGCATACGCTTGATCCGGC
TACCTGCCCATTCGACCACCAAGCGAAACATCGCATCGAGCGAGCACGTACTCGGATGGAAGCCGGTCTT
GTCGATCAGGATGATCTGGACGAAGAGCATCAGGGGCTCGCGCCAGCCGAACTGTTCGCCAGGCTCAAGG
CGAGCATGCCCGACGGCGAGGATCTCGTCGTGACCCATGGCGATGCCTGCTTGCCGAATATCATGGTGGA
AAATGGCCGCTTTTCTGGATTCATCGACTGTGGCCGGCTGGGTGTGGCGGACCGCTATCAGGACATAGCG
TTGGCTACCCGTGATATTGCTGAAGAGCTTGGCGGCGAATGGGCTGACCGCTTCCTCGTGCTTTACGGTA
TCGCCGCTCCCGATTCGCAGCGCATCGCCTTCTATCGCCTTCTTGACGAGTTCTTCTGAGCGGGACTCTG
GGGTTCGAAATGACCGACCAAGCGACGCCCAACCTGCCATCACGAGATTTCGATTCCACCGCCGCCTTCT
ATGAAAGGTTGGGCTTCGGAATCGTTTTCCGGGACGCCGGCTGGATGATCCTCCAGCGCGGGGATCTCAT
GCTGGAGTTCTTCGCCCACCCTAGGGGGAGGCTAACTGAAACACGGAAGGAGACAATACCGGAAGGAACC
CGCGCTATGACGGCAATAAAAAGACAGAATAAAACGCACGGTGTTGGGTCGTTTGTTCATAAACGCGGGG
TTCGGTCCCAGGGCTGGCACTCTGTCGATACCCCACCGAGACCCCATTGGGGCCAATACGCCCGCGTTTC
TTCCTTTTCCCCACCCCACCCCCCAAGTTCGGGTGAAGGCCCAGGGCTCGCAGCCAACGTCGGGGCGGCA
GGCCCTGCCATAGCCTCAGGTTACTCATATATACTTTAGATTGATTTAAAACTTCATTTTTAATTTAAAA
GGATCTAGGTGAAGATCCTTTTTGATAATCTCATGACCAAAATCCCTTAACGTGAGTTTTCGTTCCACTG
AGCGTCAGACCCCGTAGAAAAGATCAAAGGATCTTCTTGAGATCCTTTTTTTCTGCGCGTAATCTGCTGC
TTGCAAACAAAAAAACCACCGCTACCAGCGGTGGTTTGTTTGCCGGATCAAGAGCTACCAACTCTTTTTC
CGAAGGTAACTGGCTTCAGCAGAGCGCAGATACCAAATACTGTTCTTCTAGTGTAGCCGTAGTTAGGCCA
CCACTTCAAGAACTCTGTAGCACCGCCTACATACCTCGCTCTGCTAATCCTGTTACCAGTGGCTGCTGCC
AGTGGCGATAAGTCGTGTCTTACCGGGTTGGACTCAAGACGATAGTTACCGGATAAGGCGCAGCGGTCGG
GCTGAACGGGGGGTTCGTGCACACAGCCCAGCTTGGAGCGAACGACCTACACCGAACTGAGATACCTACA
GCGTGAGCTATGAGAAAGCGCCACGCTTCCCGAAGGGAGAAAGGCGGACAGGTATCCGGTAAGCGGCAGG
GTCGGAACAGGAGAGCGCACGAGGGAGCTTCCAGGGGGAAACGCCTGGTATCTTTATAGTCCTGTCGGGT
TTCGCCACCTCTGACTTGAGCGTCGATTTTTGTGATGCTCGTCAGGGGGGCGGAGCCTATGGAAAAACGC
CAGCAACGCGGCCTTTTTACGGTTCCTGGCCTTTTGCTGGCCTTTTGCTCACATGTTCTTTCCTGCGTTA
TCCCCTGATTCTGTGGATAACCGTATTACCGCCATGCAT
