>Addgene plasmid #127460 | EGFP-MCPIP1 | depositor partial sequence | sequence record 244052 | EGFP-MCPIP1 sequence 1803 bps
ATGAGTGGCCCCTGTGGAGAGAAGCCTGTCCTGGAAGCCAGCCCCACCATGAGTCTGTGGGAATTTGAGG
ACAGCCACAGCCGTCAGGGCACCCCAAGGCCGGGTCAAGAGCTGGCCGCTGAGGAGGCCTCGGCCCTGGA
ACTGCAGATGAAGGTGGACTTCTTCCGGAAGCTGGGCTATTCATCCACGGAGATCCACAGCGTCCTGCAG
AAGCTGGGCGTCCAGGCAGACACCAACACGGTGCTGGGTGAGCTGGTGAAACACGGGACAGCCACCGAGC
GGGAGCGCCAGACCTCACCGGACCCCTGCCCTCAGCTCCCTCTAGTCCCGCGGGGTGGTGGCACCCCTAA
GGCTCCCAACCTGGAGCCTCCACTCCCAGAAGAGGAAAAGGAGGGCAGCGACCTGAGACCAGTGGTCATC
GATGGGAGCAACGTGGCCATGAGCCATGGGAACAAGGAGGTCTTCTCCTGCCGGGGCATCCTGCTGGCAG
TGAACTGGTTTCTGGAGCGGGGCCACACAGACATCACAGTGTTTGTGCCATCCTGGAGGAAGGAGCAGCC
TCGGCCCGACGTGCCCATCACAGACCAGCACATCCTGCGGGAACTGGAGAAGAAGAAGATCCTGGTGTTC
ACACCATCACGACGCGTGGGTGGCAAGCGGGTGGTGTGCTATGACGACAGATTCATTGTGAAGCTGGCCT
ACGAGTCTGACGGGATCGTGGTTTCCAACGACACATACCGTGACCTCCAAGGCGAGCGGCAGGAGTGGAA
GCGCTTCATCGAGGAGCGGCTGCTCATGTACTCCTTCGTCAATGACAAGTTTATGCCCCCTGATGACCCA
CTGGGCCGGCACGGGCCCAGCCTGGACAACTTCCTGCGTAAGAAGCCACTCACTTTGGAGCACAGGAAGC
AGCCGTGTCCCTATGGAAGGAAATGCACCTATGGGATCAAGTGCCGATTCTTCCACCCAGAGCGGCCAAG
CTGCCCCCAGCGCTCTGTGGCAGATGAGCTCCGTGCCAATGCTCTCCTCTCACCCCCCAGAGCCCCAAGC
AAGGACAAAAATGGCCGGCGGCCTTCACCTTCATCCCAGTCCAGCTCTCTGCTAACAGAGAGTGAGCAGT
GCAGCCTGGATGGGAAGAAGCTGGGGGCCCAGGCATCCCCAGGGTCCCGCCAAGAGGGTCTAACACAGAC
CTATGCCCCATCAGGCAGGAGCCTCGCACCTAGCGGGGGCAGTGGCAGCAGCTTTGGGCCCACAGACTGG
CTCCCACAGACGCTGGACTCACTCCCGTACGTCTCCCAGGATTGCCTGGACTCGGGCATTGGCTCCCTGG
AGAGCCAGATGTCGGAACTTTGGGGGGTTCGAGGAGGAGGCCCTGGTGAGCCGGGCCCACCCCGAGCCCC
TTACACGGGCTACAGTCCCTATGGATCTGAGCTCCCAGCCACCGCAGCCTTCTCTGCCTTTGGCCGGGCC
ATGGGTGCTGGCCACTTCAGTGTCCCTGCCGACTACCCACCCGCGCCCCCTGCCTTTCCACCTCGAGAGT
ACTGGTCTGAACCATACCCACTGCCCCCACCCACATCAGTCCTTCAGGAGCCCCCAGTGCAGAGCCCAGG
GGCTGGCAGGAGCCCGTGGGGCAGGGCAGGCAGCCTGGCCAAGGAGCAGGCCAGCGTGTATACTAAGCTG
TGTGGTGTGTTTCCCCCGCACCTGGTGGAGGCTGTGATGGGGCGCTTCCCACAGCTCCTGGACCCCCAGC
AGCTGGCTGCCGAGATCCTCTCCTACAAGTCCCAGCACCCCAGTGAGTAAGCT
